>Addgene plasmid #170190 | R620-M04-303: CMV51p> TPAss-SARS-CoV-2 S-RBD(318-529)-3C-His8-SBP N501Y | addgene full sequence | sequence record 334266 | Addgene NGS Result
AGCATATGCTATCCTAATAGAGATTAGGGTAGTATATGCTATCCTAATTTATATCTGGGTAGCATATACT
ACCCAAATATCTGGATAGCATATGCTATCCTAATCTATATCTGGGTAGCATATGCTATCCTAATCTATAT
CTGGGTAGCATAGGCTATCCTAATCTATATCTGGGTAGCATATGCTATCCTAATCTATATCTGGGTAGTA
TATGCTATCCTAATTTATATCTGGGTAGCATAGGCTATCCTAATCTATATCTGGGTAGCATATGCTATCC
TAATCTATATCTGGGTAGTATATGCTATCCTAATCTGTATCCGGGTAGCATATGCTATCCTCATGCATAT
ACAGTCAGCATATGATACCCAGTAGTAGAGTGGGAGTGCTATCCTTTGCATATGCCGCCACCTCCCAAGG
GGGCGTGAATTTTCGCTGCTTGTCCTTTTCCTGCTGGGGATCTCCCGATCCCCTATGGTGCACTCTCAGT
ACAATCTGCTCTGATGCCGCATAGTTAAGCCAGTATCTGCTCCCTGCTTGTGTGTTGGAGGTCGCTGAGT
AGTGCGCGAGCAAAATTTAAGCTACAACAAGGCAAGGCTTGACCGACAATTGCATGAAGAATCTGCTTAG
GGTTAGGCGTTTTGCGCTGCTTCGATCACAACTTTGTATAGAAAAGTTGGCCCTGCAGGCGTTACATAAC
TTACGGTAAATGGCCCGCCTGGCTGACCGCCCAACGACCCCCGCCCATTGACGTCAATAATGACGTATGT
TCCCATAGTAACGCCAATAGGGACTTTCCATTGACGTCAATGGGTGGAGTATTTACGGTAAACTGCCCAC
TTGGCAGTACATCAAGTGTATCATATGCCAAGTCCGCCCCCTATTGACGTCAATGACGGTAAATGGCCCG
CCTGGCATTATGCCCAGTACATGACCTTACGGGACTTTCCTACTTGGCAGTACATCTACGTATTAGTCAT
CGCTATTACCATGGTGATGCGGTTTTGGCAGTACACCAATGGGCGTGGATAGCGGTTTGACTCACGGGGA
TTTCCAAGTCTCCACCCCATTGACGTCAATGGGAGTTTGTTTTGGCACCAAAATCAACGGGACTTTCCAA
AATGTCGTAATAACCCCGCCCCGTTGACGCAAATGGGCGGTAGGCGTGTACGGTGGGAGGTCTATATAAG
CAGAGCTCGTTTAGTGAACCGTCAGATCGCCTGGAGACGCCATCCACGCTGTTTTGACCTCCATAGAAGA
CAACAACTTTGTACAAAAAAGTTGGCACCATGGATGCCATGAAGCGGGGCCTCTGTTGCGTGCTCCTCCT
GTGCGGAGCTGTGTTCGTGAGCCCTTCGGCATCGTTCAGAGTGCAGCCCACCGAGTCCATCGTGCGCTTC
CCGAACATTACCAACCTCTGCCCGTTTGGGGAGGTGTTCAATGCCACTAGATTCGCCTCCGTGTACGCGT
GGAATCGCAAGCGGATTTCCAACTGCGTCGCCGACTACAGCGTGCTGTACAACTCCGCCTCCTTTTCGAC
CTTCAAGTGCTACGGAGTGTCGCCCACTAAGCTGAACGACCTCTGCTTCACCAACGTGTACGCAGACAGC
TTCGTGATTAGGGGGGATGAGGTCCGGCAGATCGCTCCAGGGCAGACGGGGAAGATCGCCGATTACAACT
ACAAGCTGCCCGACGACTTCACTGGTTGCGTCATCGCCTGGAACTCCAACAACCTGGACAGCAAAGTCGG
CGGCAACTACAACTACCTGTACCGGCTGTTCCGCAAGTCCAACTTGAAGCCGTTCGAGCGGGACATCAGC
ACCGAGATCTACCAGGCCGGATCAACCCCCTGTAACGGCGTCGAAGGATTCAACTGTTACTTCCCGCTGC
AATCCTATGGGTTTCAGCCGACCTACGGCGTGGGATATCAGCCCTACCGGGTGGTGGTGCTGTCCTTCGA
ACTTCTGCACGCGCCAGCCACAGTGTGCGGTCCTAAAAAGGGAGCGGGTTCCTCCCTGGAAGTGCTGTTC
CAAGGACCTGGCTCAGGATCATCCCACCACCACCATCATCACCACCACGGAGGCAGCGGATCGTCTATGG
ACGAAAAGACTACCGGTTGGAGAGGCGGCCATGTCGTGGAAGGCTTGGCCGGAGAACTGGAGCAGCTTAG
AGCCAGGCTGGAGCACCACCCGCAAGGACAGCGCGAACCTTAATCAACTTTCTTGTACAAAGTTGTGAAA
TTCTGCAGATATCCATCACACTGGCGGCCGCTCGAGCATGCATCTAGAGGGCCCTATTCTATAGTGTCAC
CTAAATGCTAGAGCTCGCTGATCAGCCTCGACTGTGCCTTCTAGTTGCCAGCCATCTGTTGTTTGCCCCT
CCCCCGTGCCTTCCTTGACCCTGGAAGGTGCCACTCCCACTGTCCTTTCCTAATAAAATGAGGAAATTGC
ATCGCATTGTCTGAGTAGGTGTCATTCTATTCTGGGGGGTGGGGTGGGGCAGGACAGCAAGGGGGAGGAT
TGGGAAGACAATAGCAGGCATGCTGGGGATGCGGTGGGCTCTATGGCTTCTGAGGCGGAAAGAACCAGCT
GGGGCTCTAGGGGGTATCCCC
[124 nt withheld, positions 2612-2735]
C
[91 nt withheld, positions 2737-2827]
A
[49 nt withheld, positions 2829-2877]
CCTTTGACGTTGGAGTCCACGTTCTTT
[37 nt withheld, positions 2905-2941]
ACCCTATCTCGGTCTATTCTTTTGATTTATAAGGGATTTTGCCGATTTCGGCCTATTGGTTAAAAAATGA
GCTGATTTAACAAAAATTTAACGCGAATTAATTCTGTGGAATGTGTGTCAGTTAGGGTGTGGAAAGTCCC
CAGGCTCCCCAGCAGGCAGAAGTATGCAAAGCATGCATCTCAATTAGTCAGCAACCAGGTGTGGAAAGTC
CCTAGGCTCCCCAGCAGGCAGAAGTATGCAAAGCATGCATCTCAATTAGTCAGCAACCATAGTCCCGCCC
CTAACTCCGCCCATCCCGCCCCTAACTCCGCCCAGTTCCGCCCATTCTCCGCCCCATGGCTGACTAATTT
TTTTTATTTATGCAGAGGCCGAGGCCGCCTCTGCCTCTGAGCTATTCCAGAAGTAGTGAGGAGGCTTTTT
TGGAGGCCTAGGCTTTTGCAAAAAGCTCCCGGGAGCTTGTATATCCATTTTCGGATCTGATCAAGAGACA
GGATGAGGATCGTTTCGCATGATTGAACAAGATGGATTGCACGCAGGTTCTCCGGCCGCTTGGGTGGAGA
GGCTATTCGGCTATGACTGGGCACAACAGACAATCGGCTGCTCTGATGCCGCCGTGTTCCGGCTGTCAGC
GCAGGGGCGCCCGGTTCTTTTTGTCAAGACCGACCTGTCCGGTGCCCTGAATGAACTGCAGGACGAGGCA
GCGCGGCTATCGTGGCTGGCCACGACGGGCGTTCCTTGCGCAGCTGTGCTCGACGTTGTCACTGAAGCGG
GAAGGGACTGGCTGCTATTGGGCGAAGTGCCGGGGCAGGATCTCCTGTCATCTCACCTTGCTCCTGCCGA
GAAAGTATCCATCATGGCTGATGCAATGCGGCGGCTGCATACGCTTGATCCGGCTACCTGCCCATTCGAC
CACCAAGCGAAACATCGCATCGAGCGAGCACGTACTCGGATGGAAGCCGGTCTTGTCGATCAGGATGATC
TGGACGAAGAGCATCAGGGGCTCGCGCCAGCCGAACTGTTCGCCAGGCTCAAGGCGCGCATGCCCGACGG
CGAGGATCTCGTCGTGACCCATGGCGATGCCTGCTTGCCGAATATCATGGTGGAAAATGGCCGCTTTTCT
GGATTCATCGACTGTGGCCGGCTGGGTGTGGCGGACCGCTATCAGGACATAGCGTTGGCTACCCGTGATA
TTGCTGAAGAGCTTGGCGGCGAATGGGCTGACCGCTTCCTCGTGCTTTACGGTATCGCCGCTCCCGATTC
GCAGCGCATCGCCTTCTATCGCCTTCTTGACGAGTTCTTCTGAGCGGGACTCTGGGGTTCGAAATGACCG
ACCAAGCGACGCCCAACCTGCCATCACGAGATTTCGATTCCACCGCCGCCTTCTATGAAAGGTTGGGCTT
CGGAATCGTTTTCCGGGACGCCGGCTGGATGATCCTCCAGCGCGGGGATCTCATGCTGGAGTTCTTCGCC
CACCCCAACTTGTTTATTGCAGCTTATAATGGTTACAAATAAAGCAATAGCATCACAAATTTCACAAATA
AAGCATTTTTTTCACTGCATTCTAGTTGTGGTTTGTCCAAACTCATCAATGTATCTTATCATGTCTGTAT
ACCGTCGACCTCTAGCTAGAGCTTGGCGTAATCATGGTCATAGCTGTTTCCTGTGTGAAATTGTTATCCG
CTCACAATTCCACACAACATACGAGCCGGAAGCATAAAGTGTAAAGCCTGGGGTGCCTAATGAGTGAGCT
AACTCACATTAATTGCGTTGCGCTCACTGCCCGCTTTCCAGTCGGGAAACCTGTCGTGCCAGCTGCATTA
ATGAATCGGCCAACGCGCGGGGAGAGGCGGTTTGCGTATTGGGCGCTCTTCCGCTTCCTCGCTCACTGAC
TCGCTGCGCTCGGTCGTTCGGCTGCGGCGAGCGGTATCAGCTCACTCAAAGGCGGTAATACGGTTATCCA
CAGAATCAGGGGATAACGCAGGAAAGAACATGTGAGCAAAAGGCCAGCAAAAGGCCAGGAACCGTAAAAA
GGCCGCGTTGCTGGCGTTTTTCCATAGGCTCCGCCCCCCTGACGAGCATCACAAAAATCGACGCTCAAGT
CAGAGGTGGCGAAACCCGACAGGACTATAAAGATACCAGGCGTTTCCCCCTGGAAGCTCCCTCGTGCGCT
CTCCTGTTCCGACCCTGCCGCTTACCGGATACCTGTCCGCCTTTCTCCCTTCGGGAAGCGTGGCGCTTTC
TCATAGCTCACGCTGTAGGTATCTCAGTTCGGTGTAGGTCGTTCGCTCCAAGCTGGGCTGTGTGCACGAA
CCCCCCGTTCAGCCCGACCGCTGCGCCTTATCCGGTAACTATCGTCTTGAGTCCAACCCGGTAAGACACG
ACTTATCGCCACTGGCAGCAGCCACTGGTAACAGGATTAGCAGAGCGAGGTATGTAGGCGGTGCTACAGA
GTTCTTGAAGTGGTGGCCTAACTACGGCTACACTAGAAGAACAGTATTTGGTATCTGCGCTCTGCTGAAG
CCAGTTACCTTCGGAAAAAGAGTTGGTAGCTCTTGATCCGGCAAACAAACCACCGCTGGTAGCGGTGGTT
TTTTTGTTTGCAAGCAGCAGATTACGCGCAGAAAAAAAGGATCTCAAGAAGATCCTTTGATCTTTTCTAC
GGGGTCTGACGCTCAGTGGAACGAAAACTCACGTTAAGGGATTTTGGTCATGAGATTATCAAAAAGGATC
TTCACCTAGATCCTTTTAAATTAAAAATGAAGTTTTAAATCAATCTAAAGTATATATGAGTAAACTTGGT
CTGACAGTTACCAATGCTTAATCAGTGAGGCACCTATCTCAGCGATCTGTCTATTTCGTTCATCCATAGT
TGCCTGACTCCCCGTCGTGTAGATAACTACGATACGGGAGGGCTTACCATCTGGCCCCAGTGCTGCAATG
ATACCGCGAGACCCACGCTCACCGGCTCCAGATTTATCAGCAATAAACCAGCCAGCCGGAAGGGCCGAGC
GCAGAAGTGGTCCTGCAACTTTATCCGCCTCCATCCAGTCTATTAATTGTTGCCGGGAAGCTAGAGTAAG
TAGTTCGCCAGTTAATAGTTTGCGCAACGTTGTTGCCATTGCTACAGGCATCGTGGTGTCACGCTCGTCG
TTTGGTATGGCTTCATTCAGCTCCGGTTCCCAACGATCAAGGCGAGTTACATGATCCCCCATGTTGTGCA
AAAAAGCGGTTAGCTCCTTCGGTCCTCCGATCGTTGTCAGAAGTAAGTTGGCCGCAGTGTTATCACTCAT
GGTTATGGCAGCACTGCATAATTCTCTTACTGTCATGCCATCCGTAAGATGCTTTTCTGTGACTGGTGAG
TACTCAACCAAGTCATTCTGAGAATAGTGTATGCGGCGACCGAGTTGCTCTTGCCCGGCGTCAATACGGG
ATAATACCGCGCCACATAGCAGAACTTTAAAAGTGCTCATCATTGGAAAACGTTCTTCGGGGCGAAAACT
CTCAAGGATCTTACCGCTGTTGAGATCCAGTTCGATGTAACCCACTCGTGCACCCAACTGATCTTCAGCA
TCTTTTACTTTCACCAGCGTTTCTGGGTGAGCAAAAACAGGAAGGCAAAATGCCGCAAAAAAGGGAATAA
GGGCGACACGGAAATGTTGAATACTCATACTCTTCCTTTTTCAATATTATTGAAGCATTTATCAGGGTTA
TTGTCTCATGAGCGGATACATATTTGAATGTATTTAGAAAAATAAACAAATAGGGGTTCCGCGCACATTT
CCCCGAAAAGTGCCACCTGACGTCGACGGATCGGGAGATCCGCCTTTATGTGTAACTCTTGGCTGAAGCT
CTTACACCAATGCTGGGGGACATGTACCTCCCAGGGGCCCAGGAAGACTACGGGAGGCTACACCAACGTC
AATCAGAGGGGCCTGTGTAGCTACCGATAAGCGGACCCTCAAGAGGGCATTAGCAATAGTGTTTATAAGG
CCCCCTTGTTAACCCTAAACGGGTAGCATATGCTTCCCGGGTAGTAGTATATACTATCCAGACTAACCCT
AATTCAATAGCATATGTTACCCAACGGGAAGCATATGCTATCGAATTAGGGTTAGTAAAAGGGTCCTAAG
GAACAGCGATATCTCCCACCCCATGAGCTGTCACGGTTTTATTTACATGGGGTCAGGATTCCACGAGGGT
AGTGAACCATTTTAGTCACAAGGGCAGTGGCTGAAGATCAAGGAGCGGGCAGTGAACTCTCCTGAATCTT
CGCCTGCTTCTTCATTCTCCTTCGTTTAGCTAATAGAATAACTGCTGAGTTGTGAACAGTAAGGTGTATG
TGAGGTGCTCGAAAACAAGGTTTCAGGTGACGCCCCCAGAATAAAATTTGGACGGGGGGTTCAGTGGTGG
CATTGTGCTATGACACCAATATAACCCTCACAAACCCCTTGGGCAATAAATACTAGTGTAGGAATGAAAC
ATTCTGAATATCTTTAACAATAGAAATCCATGGGGTGGGGACAAGCCGTAAAGACTGGATGTCCATCTCA
CACGAATTTATGGCTATGGGCAACACATAATCCTAGTGCAATATGATACTGGGGTTATTAAGATGTGTCC
CAGGCAGGGACCAAGACAGGTGAACCATGTTGTTACACTCTATTTGTAACAAGGGGAAAGAGAGTGGACG
CCGACAGCAGCGGACTCCACTGGTTGTCTCTAACACCCCCGAAAATTAAACGGGGCTCCACGCCAATGGG
GCCCATAAACAAAGACAAGTGGCCACTCTTTTTTTTGAAATTGTGGAGTGGGGGCACGCGTCAGCCCCCA
CACGCCGCCCTGCGGTTTTGGACTGTAAAATAAGGGTGTAATAACTTGGCTGATTGTAACCCCGCTAACC
ACTGCGGTCAAACCACTTGCCCACAAAACCACTAATGGCACCCCGGGGAATACCTGCATAAGTAGGTGGG
CGGGCCAAGATAGGGGCGCGATTGCTGCGATCTGGAGGACAAATTACACACACTTGCGCCTGAGCGCCAA
GCACAGGGTTGTTGGTCCTCATATTCACGAGGTCGCTGAGAGCACGGTGGGCTAATGTTGCCATGGGTAG
CATATACTACCCAAATATCTGGATAGCATATGCTATCCTAATCTATATCTGGGTAGCATAGGCTATCCTA
ATCTATATCTGGGTAGCATATGCTATCCTAATCTATATCTGGGTAGTATATGCTATCCTAATTTATATCT
GGGTAGCATAGGCTATCCTAATCTATATCTGGGTAGCATATGCTATCCTAATCTATATCTGGGTAGTATA
TGCTATCCTAATCTGTATCCGGGT
Features (pLannotate 1.2.2; 24 found; start..end, strand, type, name):
    474..526     -  misc_feature   bom (fragment): basis of mobility region from pBR322
    659..679     +  protein_bind   attB4: mutant version of attB; core recombination site for the Gateway® BP reaction BP Clonase™
    690..993     +  enhancer       CMV enhancer: human cytomegalovirus immediate early enhancer
    995..1194    +  promoter       CMV promoter: human cytomegalovirus (CMV) immediate early promoter
   1264..1281    +  protein_bind   attL1 (fragment): mutant version of attL; recombination site for the Gateway® LR reaction LR Clonase™
   1290..1358    +  CDS            PLAT (fragment): TPA_PONAB - Experimental evidence at transcript level: Swiss-Prot protein existence level 2. Converts the abundant, but inactive, zymogen plasminogen to plasmin by hydrolyzing a single Arg-Val bond in plasminogen. By controlling plasmin-mediated proteolysis, it plays an important role in tissue remodeling and degradation, in cell migration and many other physiopathological events. During oocyte activation, plays a role in cortical granule reaction in the zona reaction, which contributes to the block to polyspermy. From Pongo abelii (Sumatran orangutan) (Pongo pygmaeus abelii).
   1356..2000    +  CDS            S (fragment): SPIKE_SARS2 - Experimental evidence at protein level: Swiss-Prot protein existence level 1. [Spike glycoprotein]: May down-regulate host tetherin (BST2) by lysosomal degradation, thereby counteracting its antiviral activity. From Severe acute respiratory syndrome coronavirus 2 (2019-nCoV) (SARS-CoV-2).
   2218..2235    -  protein_bind   attL2 (fragment): mutant version of attL; recombination site for the Gateway® LR reaction LR Clonase™
   2298..2316    -  promoter       SP6 promoter: promoter for bacteriophage SP6 RNA polymerase
   2342..2566    +  polyA_signal   bGH poly(A) signal: bovine growth hormone polyadenylation signal
   2570..2591    +  promoter       SV40 promoter (fragment): SV40 enhancer and early promoter
   2612..3040    +  rep_origin     f1 ori (sequence partly withheld): f1 bacteriophage origin of replication; arrow indicates direction of (+) strand synthesis
   3054..3383    +  promoter       SV40 promoter: SV40 enhancer and early promoter
   3450..4241    +  CDS            neo: KKA2_KLEPN - Also known as kan, nptII. Experimental evidence at protein level: Swiss-Prot protein existence level 1. Resistance to kanamycin, neomycin, paromomycin, ribostamycin, butirosin and gentamicin B. From Klebsiella pneumoniae.
   4265..4423    +  CDS            ble (fragment): BLE_KLEPN - Experimental evidence at protein level: Swiss-Prot protein existence level 1. Binding protein with a strong affinity to the bleomycin family of antibiotics. Binds to CL990; an antimitotic-antibiotic compound. From Klebsiella pneumoniae.
   4418..4539    +  polyA_signal   SV40 poly(A) signal: SV40 polyadenylation signal
   4612..4628    -  protein_bind   lac operator: The lac repressor binds to the lac operator to inhibit transcription in E. coli. This inhibition can be relieved by adding lactose or isopropyl-β-D-thiogalactopyranoside (IPTG). lac repressor encoded by lacI
   4636..4666    -  promoter       lac promoter: promoter for the E. coli lac operon
   4681..4702    -  protein_bind   CAP binding site: CAP binding activates transcription in the presence of cAMP. E. coli catabolite activator protein
   4715..4807    -  CDS            lacI (fragment): lac repressor; lacI; The lac repressor binds to the lac operator to inhibit transcription in E. coli. This inhibition can be relieved by adding lactose or isopropyl-β-D-thiogalactopyranoside (IPTG).
   4990..5578    -  rep_origin     ori: high-copy-number ColE1/pMB1/pBR322/pUC origin of replication
   5749..6609    -  CDS            AmpR: β-lactamase; bla; confers resistance to ampicillin, carbenicillin, and related antibiotics
   6610..6714    -  promoter       AmpR promoter: bla
   6949..453     -  rep_origin     oriP (across the origin): Epstein-Barr virus oriP replication origin (Yates et al., 2000)
