[The description below was written by a language model from this plasmid's Addgene catalogue record and pLannotate feature annotations shown in this document.]
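Description:
R620-M04-303 is a mammalian expression plasmid built on the pDest-303 Gateway destination backbone for secreted production of the SARS-CoV-2 spike receptor-binding domain carrying the N501Y substitution found in the B.1.1.7 variant. It is propagated in E. coli from a high-copy ColE1/pUC-type origin with ampicillin selection (AmpR). An SV40 early promoter driving neo, followed by an SV40 poly(A) signal, allows G418 selection in mammalian cells. The backbone also carries an f1 origin and the Epstein-Barr virus oriP element, which can support episomal maintenance in cells that supply EBNA1. The feature table does not annotate an EBNA1 gene on the plasmid itself.

The expression cassette was assembled by Gateway recombination, and remnants of att sites flank both the promoter and the coding region. The catalogue calls the promoter CMV51, which the annotation detects as a CMV immediate-early enhancer and promoter. Downstream lies a tissue plasminogen activator signal sequence (TPAss) that directs the protein into the secretory pathway. It is fused to spike residues 318–529, codon-optimized for mammalian expression, and the transcript ends at a bGH polyadenylation signal. At the C terminus the record lists a 3C protease cleavage site, an eight-histidine tag and a streptavidin-binding peptide (SBP). These are not individually annotated in the feature table but would occupy the gap between the spike fragment and the downstream att site. The tags allow affinity capture of the secreted protein, and 3C cleavage allows their removal. The associated publication concerns improved production of RBD for serology assays, so this construct is suited to making variant RBD antigen for such antibody-binding tests.
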