Addgene plasmid #170190: R620-M04-303: CMV51p> TPAss-SARS-CoV-2 S-RBD(318-529)-3C-His8-SBP N501Y
Purpose: ammalian expression of SARS-CoV-2 spike receptor-binding domain (RBD), N501Y mutant from B.1.1.7 variant
Depositing lab: Dominic Esposito. Depositing organization: Frederick National Laboratory. Publication: Improved production of SARS-CoV-2 spike receptor-binding domain (RBD) for serology assays. Mehalko J, Drew M, Snead K, Denson JP, Wall V, Taylor T, Sadtler K, Messing S, Gillette W, Esposito D. Protein Expr Purif. 2021 Mar;179:105802. doi: 10.1016/j.pep.2020.105802. Epub 2020 Nov 25. PubMed 33248226.
Backbone
  Vector backbone: pDest-303
  Vector type: Mammalian Expression
  Selectable markers: Neomycin (select with G418)
Growth in bacteria
  Bacterial resistance: Ampicillin, 100 μg/mL
  Growth temperature: 37°C
  Growth strain: DH5alpha
  Copy number: High Copy
Gene/Insert
  Gene/Insert name: SARS-CoV-2 RBD
  Species: SARS-CoV-2
  Mutation: N501Y
  Entrez Gene: S (a.k.a. GU280_gp02, spike glycoprotein)
  Promoter: CMV51
  Tag / fusion protein: 3C-His8-SBP (C terminal on insert)
  Cloning method: Gateway Cloning
Terms and licenses: Academic/Nonprofit Terms; Industry Terms: Not Available to Industry
Depositor comments: DNA sequence optimized for mammalian expression
How to cite: R620-M04-303: CMV51p> TPAss-SARS-CoV-2 S-RBD(318-529)-3C-His8-SBP N501Y was a gift from Dominic Esposito (Addgene plasmid # 170190 ; http://n2t.net/addgene:170190 ; RRID:Addgene_170190)
